>Addgene plasmid #169147 | pMAL358 | addgene full sequence | sequence record 340110 | Addgene NGS Result
GGCTTTACCAACAGTACCGGATTGCCAAGCTGGAAGTCGAGCTTCCATTATATACCCTCTAGTGTCTCTT
AAGCATGGACTAAAGGCTACCTATAACGCATGGACTAAAGGCTACCTATAACGCATGGACTAAAGGCTAC
CTATAACGCATGGACTAAAGGCTACCTATAACGCATGGACTAAAGGCTACCTACTCGAAGCTGGCGAACT
CACGTACCCGGCGATAAGGCCGCAAATTAAAGCCTTCGAGCGTCCCAAAACCTTCTCAAGCAAGGTTTTC
AGTATAATGTTACATGCGTACACGCGTCTGTACAGAAAAAAAAGAAAAATTTGAAATATAAATAACGTTC
TTAATACTAACATAACTATAAAAAAATAAATAGGGACCTAGACTTCAGGTTGTCTAACTCCTTCCTTTTC
GGTTAGAGCGGATGTGGGGGGAGGGCGTGAATGTAAGCGTGACATAACTAATTACATGATCATTACTCGA
GGTCGACTTAAATACCTGCTTCTACGGCAATTCTAACTAAATCTGCACTCGTTTTTAAGTTTAATTTTTC
CATTACCAAACCTCTGTGCATTTTGACAGTTTTTTCTGAAAGACCCAGTCTGGCAGCCACTTCTTTATTT
CTTAGGCCTGATGCAACCAGAGTTGTGACTTCTAATTGACGTGGTGAAAGAGTTTTTAACATCTCCGCAG
CACGTTCTCTACGGGCCATGCCCATGTTCGGTTGATCGTCATCCACTTCCACTTGGCTACCAAGGAAGTA
TAGTAATTCATCATCGTCATCATAGATTGGTGCCACCAAAACTGCATTACGAAAAGGAGTACCATCCTTT
TTGTAATTCAAAATCTCAACCAACACGGGTTTATGCTCACGAACACCTTGACGGATCTTATCTGTTAGCC
AGGGTTCAGTACCAGATCCTGCCAAAAATCTACAATTACGACCAACACATTCTTCCTCAGAATACCCAGT
TAGATCGGTAAAGGCCTGGTTGATAGCAATCAAAGGATTATCAGCCAATCTGGGATCACTAACAACACTT
GCTATGGGTGAGGCCTCGATCAAATCCAATACCCATTGGGCTGGAGGTTGGACTTCAACTCTAGTATCAT
CTGCTCCGAATTCACCTCCATATTCGTCGATACCAAGTGCATCAGTAAACATCTGTTCAAATTCGAAATC
TGCCATGTCCAACGCGCCATACGGAGCAGAATCATGTGGTGTAAATCCGGGGCCGGGAGAATCCCCATCA
CCTAACATGTCCAGATCAAAATCATCAAGAGCATCGGCATGTGCCATAGCTACATCCTCACCGTCTAAAT
GTAATTCGTCACCAAGTGAAACGTCCGTTGGTGGGGCTACTTTTCTCTTTTTTTTCGGGCTAGCCATGAT
TTTAGCGGCCGCCAAAACTTAGATTAGATTGCTATGCTTTCTTTCTAATGAGCAAGAAGTAAAAAAAGTT
GTAATAGAACAAGAAAAATGAAACTGAAACTTGAGAAATTGAAGACCGTTTATTAACTTAAATATCAATG
GGAGGTCATCGAAAGAGAAAAAAATCAAAAAAAAAATTTTCAAGAAAAAGAAACGTGATAAAAATTTTTA
TTGCCTTTTTCGACGAAGAAAAAGAAACGAGGCGGTCTCTTTTTTCTTTTCCAAACCTTTAGTACGGGTA
ATTAACGACACCCTAGAGGAAGAAAGAGGGGAAATTTAGTATGCTGTGCTTGGGTGTTTTGAAGTGGTAC
GGCGATGCGCGGAGTCCGAGAAAATCTGGAAGAGTAAAAAAGGAGTAGAAACATTTTGAAGCTATCAGCT
GTTTCCCGGGAGCTGGAACTCCCACCTGCAACATGCGGGATCCTGAGTAAATAAGCGGCCGCCACCGCGG
TGGAGCTCAGATCTTGACACCGATTATTTAAAGCTGCAGCATACGATATATATACATGTGTATATATGTA
TACCTATGAATGTCAGTAAGTATGTATACGAACAGTATGATACTGAAGATGACAAGGTAATGCATCATTC
TATACGTGTCATTCTGAACGAGGCGCGCTTTCCTTTTTTCTTTTTGCTTTTTCTTTTTTTTTCTCTTGAA
CTCCAGAAAAAAAATATAAAAGAGATGGAGGAACGGGAAAAAGTTAGTTGTGGTGATAGGTGGCAAGTGG
TATTCCGTAAGAACAACAAGAAAAGCATTTCATATTATGGCTGAACTGAGCGAACAAGTGCAAAATTTAA
GCATCAACGACAACAACGAGAATGGTTATGTTCCTCCTCACTTAAGAGGAAAACCAAGAAGTGCCAGAAA
TAACAGTAGCAACTACAATAACAACAACGGCGGCTACAACGGTGGCCGTGGCGGTGGCAGCTTCTTTAGC
AACAACCGTCGTGGTGGTTACGGCAACGGTGGTTTCTTCGGTGGAAACAACGGTGGCAGCGGCCGGCCAT
TTAAATGTTTAAACGGCCACGCTGGCCCCCTATAGTGAGTCGTATTACAATTCACTGGCCGTCGTTTTAC
AACGTCGTGACTGGGAAAACCCTGGCGTTACCCAACTTAATCGCCTTGCAGCACATCCCCCTTTCGCCAG
CTGGCGTAATAGCGAAGAGGCCCGCACCGATCGCCCTTCCCAACAGTTGCGCAGCCTGAATGGCGAATGG
[124 nt withheld, positions 2661-2784]
C
[91 nt withheld, positions 2786-2876]
A
[49 nt withheld, positions 2878-2926]
CCTTTGACGTTGGAGTCCACGTTCTTT
[37 nt withheld, positions 2954-2990]
ACCCTATCTCGGTCTATTCTTTTGATTTATAAGGGATTTTGCCGATTTCGGCCTATTGGTTAAAAAATGA
GCTGATTTAACAAAAATTTAACGCGAATTTTAACAAAATATTAACGCTTACAATTTCCTGATGCGGTATT
TTCTCCTTACGCATCTGTGCGGTATTTCACACCGCATAGGGTAATAACTGATATAATTAAATTGAAGCTC
TAATTTGTGAGTTTAGTATTAGGATCTCTACCCTTGGCGAAAAGTCCTCTGCCAACAATGATGATATCTG
ATCCACCACTTACAACTTCGTCGAGGGTTCTGTACTGCTGACCCAATATGCGTATATATACCAATCTAAG
TCTGTGCTCCTTCCTTCGTTCTTCCTTCTGTTCGGAGATTACCGAATCAAAAAAATTTCAAGGAAACCGA
AATCAAAAAAAAGAATAAAAAAAAAATGATGAATTGAAAAGGTGGTATGGTGCACTCTCAGTACAATCTG
CTCTGATGCCGCATAGTTAAGCCAGCCCCGACACCCGCCAACACCCGCTGACGCGCCCTGACGGGCTTGT
CTGCTCCCGGCATCCGCTTACAGACAAGCTGTGACCGTCTCCGGGAGCTGCATGTGTCAGAGGTTTTCAC
CGTCATCACCGAAACGCGCGAGACGAAAGGGCCTCGTGATACGCCTATTTTTATAGGTTAATGTCATGAT
AATAATGGTTTCTTAGACGTCACGCGCCGAGGACGTCAGGTGGCACTTTTCGGGGAAATGTGCGCGGAAC
CCCTATTTGTTTATTTTTCTAAATACATTCAAATATGTATCCGCTCATGAGACAATAACCCTGATAAATG
CTTCAATAATATTGAAAAAGGAAGAGTATGAGTATTCAACATTTCCGTGTCGCCCTTATTCCCTTTTTTG
CGGCATTTTGCCTTCCTGTTTTTGCTCACCCAGAAACGCTGGTGAAAGTAAAAGATGCTGAAGATCAGTT
GGGTGCACGAGTGGGTTACATCGAACTGGATCTCAACAGCGGTAAGATCCTTGAGAGTTTTCGCCCCGAA
GAACGTTTTCCAATGATGAGCACTTTTAAAGTTCTGCTATGTGGCGCGGTATTATCCCGTATTGACGCCG
GGCAAGAGCAACTCGGTCGCCGCATACACTATTCTCAGAATGACTTGGTTGAGTACTCACCAGTCACAGA
AAAGCATCTTACGGATGGCATGACAGTAAGAGAATTATGCAGTGCTGCCATAACCATGAGTGATAACACT
GCGGCCAACTTACTTCTGACAACGATCGGAGGACCGAAGGAGCTAACCGCTTTTTTGCACAACATGGGGG
ATCATGTAACTCGCCTTGATCGTTGGGAACCGGAGCTGAATGAAGCCATACCAAACGACGAGCGTGACAC
CACGATGCCTGTAGCAATGGCAACAACGTTGCGCAAACTATTAACTGGCGAACTACTTACTCTAGCTTCC
CGGCAACAATTAATAGACTGGATGGAGGCGGATAAAGTTGCAGGACCACTTCTGCGCTCGGCCCTTCCGG
CTGGCTGGTTTATTGCTGATAAATCTGGAGCCGGTGAGCGTGGGTCTCGCGGTATCATTGCAGCACTGGG
GCCAGATGGTAAGCCCTCCCGTATCGTAGTTATCTACACGACGGGGAGTCAGGCAACTATGGATGAACGA
AATAGACAGATCGCTGAGATAGGTGCCTCACTGATTAAGCATTGGTAACTGTCAGACCAAGTTTACTCAT
ATATACTTTAGATTGATTTAAAACTTCATTTTTAATTTAAAAGGATCTAGGTGAAGATCCTTTTTGATAA
TCTCATGACCAAAATCCCTTAACGTGAGTTTTCGTTCCACTGAGCGTCAGACCCCGTAGAAAAGATCAAA
GGATCTTCTTGAGATCCTTTTTTTCTGCGCGTAATCTGCTGCTTGCAAACAAAAAAACCACCGCTACCAG
CGGTGGTTTGTTTGCCGGATCAAGAGCTACCAACTCTTTTTCCGAAGGTAACTGGCTTCAGCAGAGCGCA
GATACCAAATACTGTTCTTCTAGTGTAGCCGTAGTTAGGCCACCACTTCAAGAACTCTGTAGCACCGCCT
ACATACCTCGCTCTGCTAATCCTGTTACCAGTGGCTGCTGCCAGTGGCGATAAGTCGTGTCTTACCGGGT
TGGACTCAAGACGATAGTTACCGGATAAGGCGCAGCGGTCGGGCTGAACGGGGGGTTCGTGCACACAGCC
CAGCTTGGAGCGAACGACCTACACCGAACTGAGATACCTACAGCGTGAGCTATGAGAAAGCGCCACGCTT
CCCGAAGGGAGAAAGGCGGACAGGTATCCGGTAAGCGGCAGGGTCGGAACAGGAGAGCGCACGAGGGAGC
TTCCAGGGGGAAACGCCTGGTATCTTTATAGTCCTGTCGGGTTTCGCCACCTCTGACTTGAGCGTCGATT
TTTGTGATGCTCGTCAGGGGGGCGGAGCCTATGGAAAAACGCCAGCAACGCGGCCTTTTTACGGTTCCTG
GCCTTTTGCTGGCCTTTTGCTCACATGTTCTTTCCTGCGTTATCCCCTGATTCTGTGGATAACCGTATTA
CCGCCTTTGAGTGAGCTGATACCGCTCGCCGCAGCCGAACGACCGAGCGCAGCGAGTCAGTGAGCGAGGA
AGCGGAAGAGCGCCCAATACGCAAACCGCCTCTCCCCGCGCGTTGGCCGATTCATTAATGCAGCTGGCAC
GACAGGTTTCCCGACTGGAAAGCGGGCAGTGAGCGCAACGCAATTAATGTGAGTTAGCTCACTCATTAGG
CACCCCAGGCTTTACACTTTATGCTTCCGGCTCGTATGTTGTGTGGAATTGTGAGCGGATAACAATTTCA
CACAGGAAACAGCTATGACCATGATTACGCCAAGCTCGGAATTAACCCTCACTAAAGGGAACAAAAGCTG
GGCCGGCCATTTAAATGTTTAAACGGCCACGCTGGCCGCTGCACGGTCCTGTTCCCTAGCATGTACGTGA
GCGTATTTCCTTTTAAACCACGACGCTTTGTCTTCATTCAACGTTTCCCATTGTTTTTTTCTACTATTGC
TTTGCTGTGGGAAAAACTTATCGAAAGATGACGACTTTTTCTTAATTCTCGTTTTAAGAGCTTGGTGAGC
GCTAGGAGTCACTGCCAGGTATCGTTTGAACACGGCATTAGTCAGGGAAGTCATAACACAGTCCTTTCCC
GCAATTTTCTTTTTCTATTACTCTTGGCCTCCTCTAGTACACTCTATATTTTTTTATGCCTCGGTAATGA
TTTTCATTTTTTTTTTTCCACCTAGCGGATGACTCTTTTTTTTTCTTAGCGATTGGCATTATCACATAAT
GAATTATACATTATATAAAGTAATGTGATTTCTTCGAAGAATATACTAAAAAATGAGCAGGCAAGATAAA
CGAAGGCAAAGAGGCTCTATATGTATATAAAGCTGCGGATGCCTTCTGATTTAATCTAGTTCTAGTTTAC
TTCAGGTTTACTTAAAGTTGAGATAATTGAAGCAAAGAGAAGCATCGAGCAAAGGATGGCGTTTGTTAAG
AGGGTTACGCAGGAGACGAATATACAGCTGGCGCTGGATCTTGACGGTGGGTCTGTTTCTGTACGGGAGA
GCATACTGGGCAAGGAATATGCTAGTGGTGATGGGCAGACCATCCATGTGCACACTGGAGTTGGGTTTTT
GGACCACATGTTGACTGCGCTGGCGAAGCATGGCGGGTGGTCTCTGATCCTGGAGTGTATAGGGGACTTG
CACATCGATGACCACCACACTGTTGAGGACTGTGGGATTGCGCTGGGCCAAGCGTTCAAGGAGGCGCTTG
GCTCCGTGCGTGGTATCAAGAGGTTCGGGCATGGGTTTGCACCACTGGACGAGGCGCTGAGCCGCGCTGT
GGTTGACTTCTCCAATAGGCCTTTCGCCGTGGTGGAGCTGGGCCTGAAGCGAGAACGCATAGGCCAGCTA
TCCACAGAGATGATCCCGCACTTCTTGGAGAGTTTCGCCACTGAGGCGCGTATCACCATGCATGTGGACT
GTCTGCGGGGCACCAACGACCACCACCGCTCCGAATCAGCTTTCAAGGCGCTCGCCATCGCCATCAGAGA
GGCAAGAACACCTACGGGTCGCGATGACGTTCCATCCACTAAGGGTGTCCTAGCATAGAACACAGCCCAC
AGCTACCACCATCAACAATATTTATATAGATAACGTACACATAGAAATCACACAAACAGAGTATTTATTC
TTAACTACATGAACTACCATCAGACCGTCTGGGCCACTATATAATGTGCTATTCATAAACGTGATCACTC
TACGTAGCAGGCGACCCCAGGTGAAAATTTTTCAGCGAGCTGCCAGATTGTCAGGTGAAAAACTGAAAAA
AACTTCTGGGCGATGAGCTTGTGGCGGGAAATTAAGTATATAAAGCAGTTAGTTTCTTCTGCTTCTTGTG
GTTCTGGGTATTCTTGTAATATTTGGAATAATAGAAAACCAAGACTACTGCCTTTCTTTTCATATTATAG
AGGAAGAAATACGCACGAACACGATATAGAGGTAAATTTTTTGCAAAAAGATACCAAACTATAAAAGAAA
TAGAAGACTAAACTACAAAAAATAAAGAAAGTAATACATATATCCAATATGACTGAGTTAGCAGAGCAAG
TTTCCATGCCTGAAGGGCAACAAAGACGTGGTGGTTACGTTCCACCTCACATCCGTAACGGTGGTGGCAG
AAGAGGCGATTCTGCTCCTCGTGGTGGTTTCAACAACGGTGGCGGCCGTGGTGGTTTCTTCAGAAACAAC
GGTGACCGTGGTGGATTCGGCTTTGGGTACCTCCGGATATGTTGGCGCGCCTTAATTTATTCGCCGGCGA
TAAGAGCGACCTCATGCTATACCTGAGAAAGCAACCTGACCTACAGGAAAGAGTTACTCAAGAATAAGAA
TTTTCGTTTTAAAACCTAAGAGTCACTTTAAAATTTGTATACACTTATTTTTTTTATAACTTATTTAATA
ATAAAAATCATAAATCATAAGAAATTCGCTGATCATTACTCGAGTTTGTATAGTTCATCCATGCCATGTG
TAATCCCAGCAGCTGTTACAAACTCAAGAAGGACCATGTGGTCTCTCTTTTCGTTGGGATCTTTCGAAAG
GGCAGATTGTGTGGACAGGTAATGGTTGTCTGGTAAAAGGACAGGGCCATCGCCAATTGGAGTATTTTGT
TGATAATGGTCTGCTAGTTGAACGCTTCCATCTTCAATGTTGTGTCTAATTTTGAAGTTAACTTTGATTC
CATTCTTTTGTTTGTCTGCCATGATGTATACATTGTGTGAGTTATAGTTGTATTCCAATTTGTGTCCAAG
AATGTTTCCATCTTCTTTAAAATCAATACCTTTTAACTCGATTCTATTAACAAGGGTATCACCTTCAAAC
TTGACTTCAGCACGTGTCTTGTAGTTCCCGTCATCTTTGAAAAATATAGTTCTTTCCTGTACATAACCTT
CGGGCATGGCACTCTTGAAAAAGTCATGCCGTTTCATATGATCTGGGTATCTTGAAAAGCATTGAACACC
ATAAGTGAAAGTAGTGACAAGTGTTGGCCATGGAACAGGTAGTTTTCCAGTAGTGCAAATAAATTTAAGG
GTAAGTTTTCCGTATGTTGCATCACCTTCACCCTCTCCACTGACAGAAAATTTGTGCCCATTAACATCAC
CATCTAATTCAACAAGAATTGGGACAACTCCAGTGAAAAGTTCTTCTCCTTTGTCGACGCTAGCCATGAT
TTTAGCGGCCGCTATTAATTTAGTGTGTGTATTTGTGTTTGTGTGTCTATAGAAGTATAGTAATTTATGC
TGCAAAGGTCCTAATGTATAAGGAAAGAATATTTAGAGAAAAGAAGAAAACAAGAGTTTTATATACATAC
AGAGCACATGCATGCCATATGATCATGTGTCGTCGCACACATATATATATCTAGAAAGGATAAGCGATTA
CCCTAGGATAAGCGATTACCCTAGAGGATAAGCGATTACCCTTGAGGATAATTGTTTATCCTAGGATAAG
CGATTACCCACTAGTTTAATTTATTCTTAAGCTGGCCCGGCGATAACCCGGCGATAAATATGATACACGG
TCCAATGGATAAACATTTTTTATCAACACTATGATATATAAATATAATAGTTTTTCGTATATATATTCCT
TTTTTTGGTCAATTTTTGAAATTTTCGTAGAAAAGGGAGAGACAAAACACATTATATCAATGAAAACGTA
CAAAAAGTAGATAAAGTCAGTGCTTAAACACGTCTTTTCCTTAAAAATACTTTATTATTTTTATTTTATT
GAGAGGGTGGTTTAAAAATAGAAATAGAGAGAGAGGTACATACATAAACATACGCGCACAAAAGCAGAGA
TGATCATTACTCGAGTCATTATTGTTCATACGTGTTAATGTCACTGAAATTGCACCCAGGGACGAACCCA
AGATTCGTCATAAATTGTGGGTCAACATCTACAGCATCAGTATATTCAATACTCGCTAAATCATCTACCA
TGGCATCATAATCAACTGTACTGTAACCAAAATTTGCCATAGGGACCAGGTTGCTATGATAGGGAGGGTG
ATTAGTCGTTGAGTCCACGTACGGTGGGGGTGGACGCGGAGGCGCCCCTCCCGGAGCTAGAGCTACTGAC
GCCTCGTTAAGGTGTGTTGCTGGAGGGGGGTAGGTGCTCAGGATTCCGTGGGTATTCACGGAACCGTAAT
CGTTGGTTTGGGTTATAGCGTCAAGAGCAGCGTCAGAATTGTAAGGCGTCGGATTTGGAATCCCATTAAA
ACGATCATTAACAGGGTTTATTGACGTACTCAAGGGTTGTTCCATGACGTGAGGCATGATTGACGCAGTG
GCAGTAGCCGTGGGCGGCAGCTCTAATTGACGGAGAAGCCTTGTGATACTTTTATTGACCCTGGAGGTCG
CCCACCTTGCATGCAGTCTTTCCGCCGCCGGTGAATCCTTCCCTACCAGTAACGCTGAGCCTTGGCCAGC
GTCCCTGACTAATAGATTATGTAGCGCGTCTTCGGACCTTGCTACGTTTTCAAACATCCACGCCAACGCC
AATTCCAAGGTCCTAATATAACCAGTCTGAACGCCACGCTTCTTGGGGGAAGCCTGATACGTGCAAGACC
TGCCCTGACTCACGCAAGGAAAACATGCAGGCTGAATACCGTCACATTTTTCACGAGCGGCTCTGCATTG
GTCACACGCACGACTGACCCTTTGTCTTTTAGACCTGGCAGGCTCCACCAATAAGGTGGTAGTAGTCGGT
CCCAACCCTGGCGTATCGATATTCGTCAAGTCAGCGAAACGTGCGTTGTTAGAGGAAGCCGCGGTGTTAG
CTACATGACCGTCCGCATTACCGTCCGCGTGGCCATCTGCATGGGCGTTAGCTTCCGCTGCCGCGTTCAG
CGTCTTTCTCTTGGGTGGCATGATTTTAGCGGCCGCGGT
Features (pLannotate 1.2.2; 29 found; start..end, strand, type, name):
     30..61      -  promoter       minP: minimal TATA-box promoter with low basal activity
    232..479     -  terminator     CYC1 terminator: S. cerevisiae CYC1; transcription terminator for CYC1
    501..1136    -  CDS            LVHTH_ERYLH (fragment): Experimental evidence at protein level: Swiss-Prot protein existence level 1. Has reversible, light-dependent DNA-binding activity. Upon illumination an internal FMN-protein adduct is formed which changes the protein conformation so that the previously sequestered DNA-binding domain is free to bind DNA. Binds to sequences within in its own promoter when illuminated but not when it has been incubated in the dark. From Erythrobacter litoralis (strain HTCC2594).
   1134..1415    -  CDS            VP16_HHV11 (fragment): Experimental evidence at protein level: Swiss-Prot protein existence level 1. May play a role in the aggregation of tegument proteins around nucleocapsids during virus morphogenesis. From Human herpesvirus 1 (strain 17) (HHV-1) (Human herpes simplex virus 1).
   1418..1815    -  promoter       TEF1 promoter: S. cerevisiae TEF1; promoter for EF-1α
   1879..2211    +  CDS            YO201_YEAST (fragment): Protein uncertain: Swiss-Prot protein existence level 5. From Saccharomyces cerevisiae (strain ATCC 204508 / S288c) (Baker's yeast).
   2207..2404    +  CDS            DED1 (fragment): DED1_YEAST - Also known as SPP81. Experimental evidence at protein level: Swiss-Prot protein existence level 1. ATP-binding RNA helicase involved in translation initiation. Remodels RNA in response to ADP and ATP concentrations by facilitating disruption, but also formation of RNA duplexes. Has weak ATP-dependent affinity for dsRNA, but strong ATP-dependent affinity for ssRNA. Acts as a virus host factor involved in the replication of the MBV and the L-A viruses by promoting the negative-strand RNA synthesis. May be involved in recognition of the preinitiation complex and DNA binding of the RN
   2479..2497    -  promoter       T7 promoter: promoter for bacteriophage T7 RNA polymerase
   2500..2657    +  CDS            lacZα (fragment): LacZα fragment of β-galactosidase; lacZ fragment
   2661..3089    +  rep_origin     f1 ori (sequence partly withheld): f1 bacteriophage origin of replication; arrow indicates direction of (+) strand synthesis
   3117..3168    -  misc_feature   bom (fragment): basis of mobility region from pBR322
   3224..3316    -  CDS            URA3 (fragment): PYRF_YEAST - Experimental evidence at protein level: Swiss-Prot protein existence level 1. From Saccharomyces cerevisiae (strain ATCC 204508 / S288c) (Baker's yeast).
   3316..3448    -  promoter       URA3 promoter (fragment): S. cerevisiae URA3
   3456..3505    -  misc_feature   bom (fragment): basis of mobility region from pBR322
   3607..3642    -  CDS            rop (fragment): Rop protein, which maintains plasmids at low copy number; rop
   3753..3857    +  promoter       AmpR promoter: bla
   3858..4718    +  CDS            AmpR: β-lactamase; bla; confers resistance to ampicillin, carbenicillin, and related antibiotics
   4889..5477    +  rep_origin     ori: high-copy-number ColE1/pMB1/pBR322/pUC origin of replication
   5660..5752    +  CDS            lacI (fragment): lac repressor; lacI; The lac repressor binds to the lac operator to inhibit transcription in E. coli. This inhibition can be relieved by adding lactose or isopropyl-β-D-thiogalactopyranoside (IPTG).
   5765..5786    +  protein_bind   CAP binding site: CAP binding activates transcription in the presence of cAMP. E. coli catabolite activator protein
   5801..5831    +  promoter       lac promoter: promoter for the E. coli lac operon
   5839..5855    +  protein_bind   lac operator: The lac repressor binds to the lac operator to inhibit transcription in E. coli. This inhibition can be relieved by adding lactose or isopropyl-β-D-thiogalactopyranoside (IPTG). lac repressor encoded by lacI
   5900..5918    +  promoter       T3 promoter: promoter for bacteriophage T3 RNA polymerase
   5967..6194    -  CDS            MRM1 (fragment): MRM1_YEAST - Also known as PET56 From Saccharomyces cerevisiae (strain ATCC 204508 / S288c) (Baker's yeast).
   6244..6431    +  promoter       HIS3 promoter: S. cerevisiae HIS3
   6537..7172    +  CDS            HIS3: HIS7_YEAST - Experimental evidence at protein level: Swiss-Prot protein existence level 1. From Saccharomyces cerevisiae (strain ATCC 204508 / S288c) (Baker's yeast).
   7659..7847    +  CDS            DED1 (fragment): DED1_CANGA - Protein inferred from homology: Swiss-Prot protein existence level 3. ATP-binding RNA helicase involved in translation initiation. Remodels RNA in response to ADP and ATP concentrations by facilitating disruption, but also formation of RNA duplexes (By similarity). From Candida glabrata (strain ATCC 2001 / CBS 138 / JCM 3761 / NBRC 0622 / NRRL Y-65) (Yeast) (Torulopsis glabrata).
   7894..8059    -  terminator     ADH1 terminator: S. cerevisiae ADH1; transcription terminator for the S. cerevisiae alcohol dehydrogenase 1 (ADH1) gene
   8075..8797    -  CDS            sg12: sg12 is a basic (constitutively fluorescent) long stokes shift fluorescent protein published in 1997, derived from Aequorea victoria.
