[The description below was written by a language model from this plasmid's Addgene catalogue record and pLannotate feature annotations shown in this document.]
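Description:
pMAL358 is a 10.5 kb yeast expression plasmid built on a pUC-type backbone that encodes the OptoQ-AMP1 optogenetic circuit for Saccharomyces cerevisiae. In E. coli it is maintained at high copy through the ColE1/pUC origin and selected with ampicillin via the β-lactamase gene. An f1 origin and remnants of a lacZα cloning region with T7 and T3 promoters are also present. In yeast, selection is by HIS3, expressed from its own promoter. The feature table shows no 2μ or CEN/ARS element. It does show fragments of the genes that flank the HIS3 locus (DED1, MRM1/PET56), which suggests an integrating design, though the record does not say so explicitly.

The catalogued insert is VP16-EL222, a light-responsive transcription factor. It joins the herpes simplex virus VP16 activation domain to EL222, the LOV/helix-turn-helix protein from Erythrobacter litoralis that binds DNA only when illuminated, and it carries an N-terminal SV40 nuclear localisation signal. This fusion is transcribed from the constitutive TEF1 promoter and terminated by the CYC1 terminator.

The table also annotates a minimal TATA-box promoter and a GFP-family coding sequence (matched as the Aequorea variant sg12) followed by the ADH1 terminator, presumably a fluorescent readout of circuit output. The roughly 1.7 kb between that reporter and the end of the sequence is unannotated. The associated publication concerns the Neurospora crassa Q system, so Q-system amplifier components may lie there, but the record does not identify them or the promoter driving the reporter. The plasmid is intended for amplified, light-activated control of gene expression in yeast.
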