Addgene plasmid #169147: pMAL358
Purpose: Encodes OptoQ-AMP1
Depositing lab: Jose Avalos. Depositing organization: Princeton University. Publication: The Neurospora crassa Inducible Q System Enables Simultaneous Optogenetic Amplification and Inversion in Saccharomyces cerevisiae for Bidirectional Control of Gene Expression. Lalwani MA, Zhao EM, Wegner SA, Avalos JL. ACS Synth Biol. 2021 Aug 20;10(8):2060-2075. doi: 10.1021/acssynbio.1c00229. Epub 2021 Aug 4. PubMed 34346207.
Backbone
  Vector backbone: pUC
  Vector type: Yeast Expression
  Selectable markers: HIS3
Growth in bacteria
  Bacterial resistance: Ampicillin, 100 μg/mL
  Growth temperature: 37°C
  Growth strain: DH5alpha
  Copy number: High Copy
Gene/Insert
  Gene/Insert name: VP16-EL222
  Species: Erythrobacter litoralis
  Insert size (bp): 900
  Tag / fusion protein: SV40 NLS (N terminal on insert)
Resource information
  A portion of this plasmid was derived from a plasmid made by: Kevin Gardner and Laura Motta-Mena
Terms and licenses: Academic/Nonprofit Terms; Industry Terms: Not Available to Industry
How to cite: pMAL358 was a gift from Jose Avalos (Addgene plasmid # 169147 ; http://n2t.net/addgene:169147 ; RRID:Addgene_169147)
